>Addgene plasmid #98172 | p-mCherry-C1-iChR2++ | addgene full sequence | sequence record 182770 | Addgene NGS Result
TTTGCTCACATGTTCTTTCCTGCGTTATCCCCTGATTCTGTGGATAACCGTATTACCGCCATGCATTAGT
TATTAATAGTAATCAATTACGGGGTCATTAGTTCATAGCCCATATATGGAGTTCCGCGTTACATAACTTA
CGGTAAATGGCCCGCCTGGCTGACCGCCCAACGACCCCCGCCCATTGACGTCAATAATGACGTATGTTCC
CATAGTAACGCCAATAGGGACTTTCCATTGACGTCAATGGGTGGAGTATTTACGGTAAACTGCCCACTTG
GCAGTACATCAAGTGTATCATATGCCAAGTACGCCCCCTATTGACGTCAATGACGGTAAATGGCCCGCCT
GGCATTATGCCCAGTACATGACCTTATGGGACTTTCCTACTTGGCAGTACATCTACGTATTAGTCATCGC
TATTACCATGGTGATGCGGTTTTGGCAGTACATCAATGGGCGTGGATAGCGGTTTGACTCACGGGGATTT
CCAAGTCTCCACCCCATTGACGTCAATGGGAGTTTGTTTTGGCACCAAAATCAACGGGACTTTCCAAAAT
GTCGTAACAACTCCGCCCCATTGACGCAAATGGGCGGTAGGCGTGTACGGTGGGAGGTCTATATAAGCAG
AGCTGGTTTAGTGAACCGTCAGATCCGCTAGCCACCATGGATTATGGGGGAGCACTGTCAGCTGTGGGCC
TGTTTCAGACTTCCTACACCCTGGAGAACAATGGGAGCGTCATCTGTATTCCTAACAATGGCCAGTGCTT
TTGTCTGGCCTGGCTGAAGTCTAACGGCACCAATGGCGCCCAGACAGCCAGCAACGTGCTGCAGTGGCTG
AGCGCCGGCTTTTCCATCCTGCTGCTGATGTTCTACGCCTATCAGACCTGGAAGTCCACATGCGGCTGGG
AGAACATCTACGTGTGCGCCATCCAGATGGTGAAAGTGATCCTGGAGTTCTTTTTCAGCTTCAAGAATCC
ATCCATGCTGTACCTGGCAACCGGCCACCGGGTGCGCTGGCTGAGATATGCCAGCTGGCTGCTGACATGC
CCCGTGATCCTGATCCACCTGTCCAACCTGACCGGCCTGTCTAATGACTATAGCAGGAGAACAATGGGCC
TGCTGGTGTCCGATATCGGCTGTATCGTGTGGGGAGCCACCTCTGCCATGGCAACAGGCTACGTGAAAGT
GATCTTCTTCTGCCTGGGCCTGTGCTATGGCGCCAATACCTTTTTCCACGCCGCCAAGGCCTACATCGAG
GGCTATCACACCGTGCCCAAGGGCAGGTGCAGACAGGTGGTGACAGGCATGGCCTGGCTGTTTTTCGTGT
CTTGGGGCATGTTTCCCATCCTGTTCATCCTGGGCCCTGAGGGCTTTGGCGTGCTGTCCAGGTACGGCTC
TAACGTGGGCCACACAATCATCGACCTGATGTCTAAGCAGTGTTGGGGCCTGCTGGGACACTATCTGCGG
GTGCTGATCCACAGCCACATCCTGATCCACGGCGATATCCGCAAGACCACAAAGCTGAATATCGGAGGGA
CCGAGATTGAAGTGGAAACTCTGGTGGAAGACGAAGCCGAAGCAGGAGCAGTGGGACCGGTGGTGAGCAA
GGGCGAGGAGGATAACATGGCCATCATCAAGGAGTTCATGCGCTTCAAGGTGCACATGGAGGGCTCCGTG
AACGGCCACGAGTTCGAGATCGAGGGCGAGGGCGAGGGCCGCCCCTACGAGGGCACCCAGACCGCCAAGC
TGAAGGTGACCAAGGGTGGCCCCCTGCCCTTCGCCTGGGACATCCTGTCCCCTCAGTTCATGTACGGCTC
CAAGGCCTACGTGAAGCACCCCGCCGACATCCCCGACTACTTGAAGCTGTCCTTCCCCGAGGGCTTCAAG
TGGGAGCGCGTGATGAACTTCGAGGACGGCGGCGTGGTGACCGTGACCCAGGACTCCTCCCTGCAGGACG
GCGAGTTCATCTACAAGGTGAAGCTGCGCGGCACCAACTTCCCCTCCGACGGCCCCGTAATGCAGAAGAA
GACCATGGGCTGGGAGGCCTCCTCCGAGCGGATGTACCCCGAGGACGGCGCCCTGAAGGGCGAGATCAAG
CAGAGGCTGAAGCTGAAGGACGGCGGCCACTACGACGCTGAGGTCAAGACCACCTACAAGGCCAAGAAGC
CCGTGCAGCTGCCCGGCGCCTACAACGTCAACATCAAGTTGGACATCACCTCCCACAACGAGGACTACAC
CATCGTGGAACAGTACGAACGCGCCGAGGGCCGCCACTCCACCGGCGGCATGGACGAGCTGTACAAGTAA
GAGCTCAAGCTTCGAATTCTGCAGTCGACGGTACCGCGGGCCCGGGATCCACCGGATCTAGATAACTGAT
CATAATCAGCCATACCACATTTGTAGAGGTTTTACTTGCTTTAAAAAACCTCCCACACCTCCCCCTGAAC
CTGAAACATAAAATGAATGCAATTGTTGTTGTTAACTTGTTTATTGCAGCTTATAATGGTTACAAATAAA
GCAATAGCATCACAAATTTCACAAATAAAGCATTTTTTTCACTGCATTCTAGTTGTGGTTTGTCCAAACT
CATCAATGTATCTTAACGCGTAAATTGTAAGCGTTAATATTTTGTTAAAATTCGCGTTAAATTTTTGTTA
AATCAGCTCATTTTTTAACCAATAGGCCGAAATCGGCAAAATCCCTTATAAATCAAAAGAATAGACCGAG
ATAGGGT
[37 nt withheld, positions 2738-2774]
AAAGAACGTGGACTCCAACGTCAAAGG
[49 nt withheld, positions 2802-2850]
T
[91 nt withheld, positions 2852-2942]
G
[124 nt withheld, positions 2944-3067]
CAGGTGGCACTTTTCGGGGAAATGTGCGCGGAACCCCTATTTGTTTATTTTTCTAAATACATTCAAATAT
GTATCCGCTCATGAGACAATAACCCTGATAAATGCTTCAATAATATTGAAAAAGGAAGAGTCCTGAGGCG
GAAAGAACCAGCTGTGGAATGTGTGTCAGTTAGGGTGTGGAAAGTCCCCAGGCTCCCCAGCAGGCAGAAG
TATGCAAAGCATGCATCTCAATTAGTCAGCAACCAGGTGTGGAAAGTCCCCAGGCTCCCCAGCAGGCAGA
AGTATGCAAAGCATGCATCTCAATTAGTCAGCAACCATAGTCCCGCCCCTAACTCCGCCCATCCCGCCCC
TAACTCCGCCCAGTTCCGCCCATTCTCCGCCCCATGGCTGACTAATTTTTTTTATTTATGCAGAGGCCGA
GGCCGCCTCGGCCTCTGAGCTATTCCAGAAGTAGTGAGGAGGCTTTTTTGGAGGCCTAGGCTTTTGCAAA
GATCGATCAAGAGACAGGATGAGGATCGTTTCGCATGATTGAACAAGATGGATTGCACGCAGGTTCTCCG
GCCGCTTGGGTGGAGAGGCTATTCGGCTATGACTGGGCACAACAGACAATCGGCTGCTCTGATGCCGCCG
TGTTCCGGCTGTCAGCGCAGGGGCGCCCGGTTCTTTTTGTCAAGACCGACCTGTCCGGTGCCCTGAATGA
ACTGCAAGACGAGGCAGCGCGGCTATCGTGGCTGGCCACGACGGGCGTTCCTTGCGCAGCTGTGCTCGAC
GTTGTCACTGAAGCGGGAAGGGACTGGCTGCTATTGGGCGAAGTGCCGGGGCAGGATCTCCTGTCATCTC
ACCTTGCTCCTGCCGAGAAAGTATCCATCATGGCTGATGCAATGCGGCGGCTGCATACGCTTGATCCGGC
TACCTGCCCATTCGACCACCAAGCGAAACATCGCATCGAGCGAGCACGTACTCGGATGGAAGCCGGTCTT
GTCGATCAGGATGATCTGGACGAAGAGCATCAGGGGCTCGCGCCAGCCGAACTGTTCGCCAGGCTCAAGG
CGAGCATGCCCGACGGCGAGGATCTCGTCGTGACCCATGGCGATGCCTGCTTGCCGAATATCATGGTGGA
AAATGGCCGCTTTTCTGGATTCATCGACTGTGGCCGGCTGGGTGTGGCGGACCGCTATCAGGACATAGCG
TTGGCTACCCGTGATATTGCTGAAGAGCTTGGCGGCGAATGGGCTGACCGCTTCCTCGTGCTTTACGGTA
TCGCCGCTCCCGATTCGCAGCGCATCGCCTTCTATCGCCTTCTTGACGAGTTCTTCTGAGCGGGACTCTG
GGGTTCGAAATGACCGACCAAGCGACGCCCAACCTGCCATCACGAGATTTCGATTCCACCGCCGCCTTCT
ATGAAAGGTTGGGCTTCGGAATCGTTTTCCGGGACGCCGGCTGGATGATCCTCCAGCGCGGGGATCTCAT
GCTGGAGTTCTTCGCCCACCCTAGGGGGAGGCTAACTGAAACACGGAAGGAGACAATACCGGAAGGAACC
CGCGCTATGACGGCAATAAAAAGACAGAATAAAACGCACGGTGTTGGGTCGTTTGTTCATAAACGCGGGG
TTCGGTCCCAGGGCTGGCACTCTGTCGATACCCCACCGAGACCCCATTGGGGCCAATACGCCCGCGTTTC
TTCCTTTTCCCCACCCCACCCCCCAAGTTCGGGTGAAGGCCCAGGGCTCGCAGCCAACGTCGGGGCGGCA
GGCCCTGCCATAGCCTCAGGTTACTCATATATACTTTAGATTGATTTAAAACTTCATTTTTAATTTAAAA
GGATCTAGGTGAAGATCCTTTTTGATAATCTCATGACCAAAATCCCTTAACGTGAGTTTTCGTTCCACTG
AGCGTCAGACCCCGTAGAAAAGATCAAAGGATCTTCTTGAGATCCTTTTTTTCTGCGCGTAATCTGCTGC
TTGCAAACAAAAAAACCACCGCTACCAGCGGTGGTTTGTTTGCCGGATCAAGAGCTACCAACTCTTTTTC
CGAAGGTAACTGGCTTCAGCAGAGCGCAGATACCAAATACTGTTCTTCTAGTGTAGCCGTAGTTAGGCCA
CCACTTCAAGAACTCTGTAGCACCGCCTACATACCTCGCTCTGCTAATCCTGTTACCAGTGGCTGCTGCC
AGTGGCGATAAGTCGTGTCTTACCGGGTTGGACTCAAGACGATAGTTACCGGATAAGGCGCAGCGGTCGG
GCTGAACGGGGGGTTCGTGCACACAGCCCAGCTTGGAGCGAACGACCTACACCGAACTGAGATACCTACA
GCGTGAGCTATGAGAAAGCGCCACGCTTCCCGAAGGGAGAAAGGCGGACAGGTATCCGGTAAGCGGCAGG
GTCGGAACAGGAGAGCGCACGAGGGAGCTTCCAGGGGGAAACGCCTGGTATCTTTATAGTCCTGTCGGGT
TTCGCCACCTCTGACTTGAGCGTCGATTTTTGTGATGCTCGTCAGGGGGGCGGAGCCTATGGAAAAACGC
CAGCAACGCGGCCTTTTTACGGTTCCTGGCCTTTTGCTGGCCT
Features (pLannotate 1.2.2; 15 found; start..end, strand, type, name):
      1..59      +  rep_origin     RSF ori (fragment): Plasmids containing the RSF 1030 origin of replication can be propagated in E. coli cells that contain additional plasmids with compatible origins.
    127..430     +  enhancer       CMV enhancer: human cytomegalovirus immediate early enhancer
    431..634     +  promoter       CMV promoter: human cytomegalovirus (CMV) immediate early promoter
   1601..2309    +  CDS            mCherry (fragment): monomeric derivative of DsRed fluorescent protein (Shaner et al., 2004) mammalian codon-optimized
   2311..2360    +  misc_feature   MCS (fragment): multiple cloning site
   2377..2461    +  CDS            large T antigen (fragment): large T antigen from SV40 (simian virus 40)
   2484..2605    +  polyA_signal   SV40 poly(A) signal: SV40 polyadenylation signal
   2639..3067    -  rep_origin     f1 ori (sequence partly withheld): f1 bacteriophage origin of replication; arrow indicates direction of (+) strand synthesis
   3094..3198    +  promoter       AmpR promoter: bla
   3200..3557    +  promoter       SV40 promoter: SV40 enhancer and early promoter
   3592..4386    +  CDS            NeoR/KanR: aminoglycoside phosphotransferase from Tn5; aph(3')-II (or nptII); confers resistance to neomycin, kanamycin, and G418 (Geneticin®)
   4407..4559    +  CDS            ble (fragment): BLE_KLEPN - Experimental evidence at protein level: Swiss-Prot protein existence level 1. Binding protein with a strong affinity to the bleomycin family of antibiotics. Binds to CL990; an antimitotic-antibiotic compound. From Klebsiella pneumoniae.
   4618..4665    +  polyA_signal   HSV TK poly(A) signal: herpes simplex virus thymidine kinase polyadenylation signal (Cole and Stacy, 1985)
   4756..4772    -  polyA_signal   bGH poly(A) signal (fragment): bovine growth hormone polyadenylation signal
   4994..5582    +  rep_origin     ori: high-copy-number ColE1/pMB1/pBR322/pUC origin of replication
