[The description below was written by a language model from this plasmid's Addgene catalogue record and pLannotate feature annotations shown in this document.]
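Description:
p-mCherry-C1-iChR2++ is a mammalian expression plasmid built on the pEGFP-C1 backbone, with the fluorescent protein position occupied by mCherry. It carries iChR2++, a synthetic, mammalian codon-optimized artificial anion-conducting channelrhodopsin (aACR) derived from Chlamydomonas channelrhodopsin-2 (CrChR2). The 927 bp insert carries eleven substitutions (A59S, E83N, E90Q, E101S, Q117R, E123S, T159C, V242R, T246N, N258Q, E273S), which the record associates with an engineered anion-conducting channel activated by blue light. It was cloned between NheI and AgeI, placing it downstream of the CMV enhancer/promoter and directly upstream of mCherry, so the opsin is expressed as a fusion with mCherry at its C terminus. The feature table does not annotate the opsin itself, but the unannotated gap between the CMV promoter and the mCherry coding sequence matches its expected position. Residual multiple cloning site sequence and the SV40 polyadenylation signal follow the fusion.

The rest of the 5,630 nt sequence is standard for this vector family. A high-copy ColE1/pUC-type origin supports propagation in E. coli. A single NeoR/KanR (aph(3')-II) gene is driven by tandem bacterial (bla) and SV40 early promoters and terminated by the HSV TK poly(A) signal. This gene gives kanamycin resistance in bacteria and G418 selection in mammalian cells. An f1 origin is also present. Short annotated fragments (RSF ori, ble, bGH poly(A), large T antigen) appear to be partial matches rather than functional parts.

The construct suits transient or stable expression of a fluorescently trackable chloride-conducting opsin in cultured mammalian cells. Typical applications would be electrophysiological characterization and optogenetic work in which blue light is used to drive anion conductance, in keeping with the associated study on aACRs engineered for behavioural manipulation.
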