Addgene plasmid #98172: p-mCherry-C1-iChR2++
Purpose: artificial anion conducting channelrhodopsin (aACR). Activation with blue light. Codon optimized for mammalian expression.
Depositing lab: Peter Hegemann. Publication: Anion-conducting channelrhodopsins with tuned spectra and modified kinetics engineered for optogenetic manipulation of behavior. Wietek J, Rodriguez-Rozada S, Tutas J, Tenedini F, Grimm C, Oertner TG, Soba P, Hegemann P, Wiegert JS. Sci Rep. 2017 Nov 2;7(1):14957. doi: 10.1038/s41598-017-14330-y. PubMed 29097684.
Backbone
  Vector backbone: pEGFP-C1
  Backbone size w/o insert (bp): 4714
  Vector type: Mammalian Expression
  Selectable markers: Neomycin (select with G418)
Growth in bacteria
  Bacterial resistance: Kanamycin, 50 μg/mL
  Growth temperature: 37°C
  Growth strain: XL1 Blue
  Copy number: High Copy
Gene/Insert
  Gene/Insert name: Synthetic construct iChR2++ gene (alt names: iChR2++; CrChR2)
  Species: Synthetic
  Insert size (bp): 927
  Mutation: A59S, E83N, E90Q, E101S, Q117R, E123S, T159C, V242R, T246N, N258Q, E273S
  Promoter: CMV (+enhancer)
  Tag / fusion protein: mCherry (C terminal on backbone)
  Cloning method: Restriction Enzyme; 5′ cloning site NheI (not destroyed); 3′ cloning site AgeI (not destroyed)
  Sequencing primers: 5′ EGFP-N1-F: GAGGTCTATATAAGCAGAGC or CMV-F: GCAAATGGGCGGTAGGCGT; 3′ EGFP-C1-R: AACCATTATAAGCTGCAATAAAC
Terms and licenses: Academic/Nonprofit Terms; Industry Terms: Not Available to Industry
How to cite: p-mCherry-C1-iChR2++ was a gift from Peter Hegemann (Addgene plasmid # 98172 ; http://n2t.net/addgene:98172 ; RRID:Addgene_98172)
