>Addgene plasmid #98172 | p-mCherry-C1-iChR2++ | depositor partial sequence | sequence record 179950 | iChR2++ gene
ATGGATTATGGGGGAGCACTGTCAGCTGTGGGCCTGTTTCAGACTTCCTACACCCTGGAGAACAATGGGA
GCGTCATCTGTATTCCTAACAATGGCCAGTGCTTTTGTCTGGCCTGGCTGAAGTCTAACGGCACCAATGG
CGCCCAGACAGCCAGCAACGTGCTGCAGTGGCTGAGCGCCGGCTTTTCCATCCTGCTGCTGATGTTCTAC
GCCTATCAGACCTGGAAGTCCACATGCGGCTGGGAGAACATCTACGTGTGCGCCATCCAGATGGTGAAAG
TGATCCTGGAGTTCTTTTTCAGCTTCAAGAATCCATCCATGCTGTACCTGGCAACCGGCCACCGGGTGCG
CTGGCTGAGATATGCCAGCTGGCTGCTGACATGCCCCGTGATCCTGATCCACCTGTCCAACCTGACCGGC
CTGTCTAATGACTATAGCAGGAGAACAATGGGCCTGCTGGTGTCCGATATCGGCTGTATCGTGTGGGGAG
CCACCTCTGCCATGGCAACAGGCTACGTGAAAGTGATCTTCTTCTGCCTGGGCCTGTGCTATGGCGCCAA
TACCTTTTTCCACGCCGCCAAGGCCTACATCGAGGGCTATCACACCGTGCCCAAGGGCAGGTGCAGACAG
GTGGTGACAGGCATGGCCTGGCTGTTTTTCGTGTCTTGGGGCATGTTTCCCATCCTGTTCATCCTGGGCC
CTGAGGGCTTTGGCGTGCTGTCCAGGTACGGCTCTAACGTGGGCCACACAATCATCGACCTGATGTCTAA
GCAGTGTTGGGGCCTGCTGGGACACTATCTGCGGGTGCTGATCCACAGCCACATCCTGATCCACGGCGAT
ATCCGCAAGACCACAAAGCTGAATATCGGAGGGACCGAGATTGAAGTGGAAACTCTGGTGGAAGACGAAG
CCGAAGCAGGAGCAGTG
